>Addgene plasmid #71655 | pSS9 | depositor full sequence | sequence record 129497 | pSS9 sequence 5662 bps
GTAGGTCGTTCGCTCCAAGCTGGGCTGTGTGCACGAACCCCCCGTTCAGCCCGACCGCTGCGCCTTATCC
GGTAACTATCGTCTTGAGTCCAACCCGGTAAGACACGACTTATCGCCACTGGCAGCAGCCACTGGTAACA
GGATTAGCAGAGCGAGGTATGTAGGCGGTGCTACAGAGTTCTTGAAGTGGTGGCCTAACTACGGCTACAC
TAGAAGGACAGTATTTGGTATCTGCGCTCTGCTGAAGCCAGTTACCTTCGGAAAAAGAGTTGGTAGCTCT
TGATCCGGCAAACAAACCACCGCTGGTAGCGGTGGTTTTTTTGTTTGCAAGCAGCAGATTACGCGCAGAA
AAAAAGGATCTCAAGAAGATCCTTTGATCTTTTCTACGGGGTCTGACGCTCAGTGGAACGAAAACTCACG
TTAAGGGATTTTGGTCATGAGATTATCAAAAAGGATCTTCACCTAGATCCTTTTAAATTAAAAATGAAGT
TTTAAATCAATCTAAAGTATATATGAGTAAACTTGGTCTGACAGGCTTGGTTGAGAATACGCCGAAGTTA
AAATCAGCCCCTGGCTGGCAACGGCGTCGATATCTGGTGTAGGGTTACCCACCGCCACGCCGCCACCGTT
AAAACCGACGTCCATCCAGCCCACATCGTCCAGCAAGAAAACAACCACATTCGGTTTCTTACCGGTTTTT
TTCTCAAGTTCTGCCAGCTTCTGCTGGGTTTCTTTATCCTGCGCCGGATGCTGCATTACTGGCATCATAT
TGTCGGCAATAGTGGTCGCCGGTTTAACCAGATACTGGTTTGGGTGATCGTATCCGGCAAAGCCTTTGCG
TGCGGTGGCAGTTGACGGGGTATCTGCTGCGCTGGCCATGAGAGGAAGAGCGGCGGCGACAGCAACAACA
AGACGTTTGGGTGAAAACGAAAATTCCATGCAAAATGCTCCGGTTTCATGTCATCAAAATGATGACGTAA
TTAAGCATTGATAATTGAGATCCCTCTCCCTGACAGGATGATTACATAAATAATAGTGACAAAAATAAAT
TATTTATTTATCCAGAAAATGAATTGGAAAATCAGGAGAGCGTTTTCAATCCTACCTCTGGCGCAGTTGA
TATGTCAAACAGGTTTATCAAAAAGAGTATTGACTTAAAGTCTAACCTATAGGATACTTACAGCCAGGGA
GACCACAACGGTTTCCCAAGAAGGAGATATACCATGACCATGATTACGCCAAGCTTGCATGCCTGCAGGT
CGACTCTAGAGGATCCCCGGGTACCGGTAGAAAAAATGAGTAAAGGAGAAGAACTTTTCACTGGAGTTGT
CCCAATTCTTGTTGAATTAGATGGTGATGTTAATGGGCACAAATTTTCTGTCAGTGGAGAGGGTGAAGGT
GATGCAACATACGGAAAACTTACCCTTAAATTTATTTGCACTACTGGAAAACTACCTGTTCCATGGCCAA
CACTTGTCACTACTTTCTCTTATGGTGTTCAATGCTTTTCCCGTTATCCGGATCATATGAAACGGCATGA
CTTTTTCAAGAGTGCCATGCCCGAAGGTTATGTACAGGAACGCACTATATCTTTCAAAGATGACGGGAAC
TACAAGACGCGTGCTGAAGTCAAGTTTGAAGGTGATACCCTTGTTAATCGTATCGAGTTAAAAGGTATTG
ATTTTAAAGAAGATGGAAACATTCTCGGACACAAACTCGAGTACAACTATAACTCACACAATGTATACAT
CACGGCAGACAAACAAAAGAATGGAATCAAAGCTAACTTCAAAATTCGCCACAACATTGAAGATGGATCC
GTTCAACTAGCAGACCATTATCAACAAAATACTCCAATTGGCGATGGCCCTGTCCTTTTACCAGACAACC
ATTACCTGTCGACACAATCTGCCCTTTCGAAAGATCCCAACGAAAAGCGTGACCACATGGTCCTTCTTGA
GTTTGTAACTGCTGCTGGGATTACACATGGCATGGATGAGCTCTACAAATAATGAATTCCAACTGAGCGC
CGGTCGCTACCATTACCAACTTGTCTGGTGTCAAAAATAATAGGCCTACTAGTCGGCCGTACGGGCTTAT
TATATCGCGTTGATTATTGATGCTGTTTTTAGTTTTAACGGCAATTAATATATGTGTTATTAATTGAATG
AATTTTATCATTCATAATAAGTATGTGTAGGATCAAGCTCAGGTTAAATATTCACTCAGGAAGTTATTAC
TCAGGAAGCAAAGAGGATTACAGAATTATCTCATAACAAGTGTTAAGGGATGTTATTTCCCGATTCTCTG
TGGCATAATAAACGAGTAGATGCTCATTCCATCTCTTATGTTCGCCTTAGTGCCTCATAAACTCCGGAAT
GACGCAGAGCCGTTTACGGTGCTTATCGTCCACTGACAGATGTCGCTTATGCCTCATCAGACACCATGGA
CACAACGTTGAGTGAAGCACCCACTTGTTGTCATACAGACCTGTTTTAACGCCTGCTCCGTAATAAGAGC
AGGCGTTTTTTTATGTATCAGGAAGGCCCCGGAGGTGCTTGCCTCCGGGTGAGAAGGAACTACTGTGGCG
GGTTATTCTGCAACGTTAACATCAAACCGTCGCGACGCATAGCTGCAGCTTCTTCCGGCTTGTGCAGTCT
GTCCAGCGCGTCGGCAAGCCATGCGTAATCGTAGGCACTCTTCCTTTTTCAATATTATTGAAGCATTTAT
CAGGGTTATTGTCTCATGAGCGGATACATATTTGAATGTATTTAGAAAAATAAACAAATAGGGGTTCCGC
GCACATTTCCCCGAAAAGTGCCACCTGACGTCTAAGAAACCATTATTATCATGACATTAACCTATAAAAA
TAGGCGTATCACGAGGCCCTTTCGTCTTCAAGAATTCTCATGTTTGACAGCTTATCATCGATAAGCTTTA
ATGCGGTAGTTTATCACAGTTAAATTGCTAACGCAGTCAGGCACCGTGTATGAAATCTAACAATGCGCTC
ATCGTCATCCTCGGCACCGTCACCCTGGATGCTGTAGGCATAGGCTTGGTTATGCCGGTACTGCCGGGCC
TCTTGCGGGATATCGTCCATTCCGACAGCATCGCCAGTCACTATGGCGTGCTGCTAGCGCTATATGCGTT
GATGCAATTTCTATGCGCACCCGTTCTCGGAGCACTGTCCGACCGCTTTGGCCGCCGCCCAGTCCTGCTC
GCTTCGCTACTTGGAGCCACTATCGACTACGCGATCATGGCGACCACACCCGTCCTGTGGATCCTCTACG
CCGGACGCATCGTGGCCGGCATCACCGGCGCCACAGGTGCGGTTGCTGGCGCCTATATCGCCGACATCAC
CGATGGGGAAGATCGGGCTCGCCACTTCGGGCTCATGAGCGCTTGTTTCGGCGTGGGTATGGTGGCAGGC
CCCGTGGCCGGGGGACTGTTGGGCGCCATCTCCTTGCATGCACCATTCCTTGCGGCGGCGGTGCTCAACG
GCCTCAACCTACTACTGGGCTGCTTCCTAATGCAGGAGTCGCATAAGGGAGAGCGTCGACCGATGCCCTT
GAGAGCCTTCAACCCAGTCAGCTCCTTCCGGTGGGCGCGGGGCATGACTATCGTCGCCGCACTTATGACT
GTCTTCTTTATCATGCAACTCGTAGGACAGGTGCCGGCAGCGCTCTGGGTCATTTTCGGCGAGGACCGCT
TTCGCTGGAGCGCGACGATGATCGGCCTGTCGCTTGCGGTATTCGGAATCTTGCACGCCCTCGCTCAAGC
CTTCGTCACTGGTCCCGCCACCAAACGTTTCGGCGAGAAGCAGGCCATTATCGCCGGCATGGCGGCCGAC
GCGCTGGGCTACGTCTTGCTGGCGTTCGCGACGCGAGGCTGGATGGCCTTCCCCATTATGATTCTTCTCG
CTTCCGGCGGCATCGGGATGCCCGCGTTGCAGGCCATGCTGTCCAGGCAGGTAGATGACGACCATCAGGG
ACAGCTTCAAGGATCGCTCGCGGCTCTTACCAGCCTAACTTCGATCACTGGACCGCTGATCGTCACGGCG
ATTTATGCCGCCTCGGCGAGCACATGGAACGGGTTGGCATGGATTGTAGGCGCCGCCCTATACCTTGTCT
GCCTCCCCGCGTTGCGTCGCGGTGCATGGAGCCGGGCCACCTCGACCTGAATGGAAGCCGGCGGCACCTC
GCTAACGGATTCACCACTCCAAGAATTGGAGCCAATCAATTCTTGCGGAGAACTGTGAATGCGCAAACCA
ACCCTTGGCAGAACATATCCATCGCGTCCGCCATCTCCAGCAGCCGCACGCGGCGCATCTCGGGCAGCGT
TGGGTCCTGGCCACGGGTGCGCATGATCGTGCTCCTGTCGTTGAGGACCCGGCTAGGCTGGCGGGGTTGC
CTTACTGGTTAGCAGAATGAATCACCGATACGCGAGCGAACGTGAAGCGACTGCTGCTGCAAAACGTCTG
CGACCTGAGCAACAACATGAATGGTCTTCGGTTTCCGTGTTTCGTAAAGTCTGGAAACGCGGAAGTCAGC
GCCCTGCACCATTATGTTCCGGATCTGCATCGCAGGATGCTGCTGGCTACCCTGTGGAACACCTACATCT
GTATTAACGAAGCGCTGGCATTGACCCTGAGTGATTTTTCTCTGGTCCCGCCGCATCCATACCGCCAGTT
GTTTACCCTCACAACGTTCCAGTAACCGGGCATGTTCATCATCAGTAACCCGTATCGTGAGCATCCTCTC
TCGTTTCATCGGTATCATTACCCCCATGAACAGAAATCCCCCTTACACGGAGGCATCAGTGACCAAACAG
GAAAAAACCGCCCTTAACATGGCCCGCTTTATCAGAAGCCAGACATTAACGCTTCTGGAGAAACTCAACG
AGCTGGACGCGGATGAACAGGCAGACATCTGTGAATCGCTTCACGACCACGCTGATGAGCTTTACCGCAG
CTGCCTCGCGCGTTTCGGTGATGACGGTGAAAACCTCTGACACATGCAGCTCCCGGAGACGGTCACAGCT
TGTCTGTAAGCGGATGCCGGGAGCAGACAAGCCCGTCAGGGCGCGTCAGCGGGTGTTGGCGGGTGTCGGG
GCGCAGCCATGACCCAGTCACGTAGCGATAGCGGAGTGTATACTGGCTTAACTATGCGGCATCAGAGCAG
ATTGTACTGAGAGTGCACCATATGCGGTGTGAAATACCGCACAGATGCGTAAGGAGAAAATACCGCATCA
GGCGCTCTTCCGCTTCCTCGCTCACTGACTCGCTGCGCTCGGTCGTTCGGCTGCGGCGAGCGGTATCAGC
TCACTCAAAGGCGGTAATACGGTTATCCACAGAATCAGGGGATAACGCAGGAAAGAACATGTGAGCAAAA
GGCCAGCAAAAGGCCAGGAACCGTAAAAAGGCCGCGTTGCTGGCGTTTTTCCATAGGCTCCGCCCCCCTG
ACGAGCATCACAAAAATCGACGCTCAAGTCAGAGGTGGCGAAACCCGACAGGACTATAAAGATACCAGGC
GTTTCCCCCTGGAAGCTCCCTCGTGCGCTCTCCTGTTCCGACCCTGCCGCTTACCGGATACCTGTCCGCC
TTTCTCCCTTCGGGAAGCGTGGCGCTTTCTCATAGCTCACGCTGTAGGTATCTCAGTTCGGT
Features (pLannotate 1.2.2; 13 found; start..end, strand, type, name):
    529..939     -  CDS            aslA (fragment): ASLA_ECOLI - Also known as atsA From Escherichia coli (strain K12).
   1041..1059    +  polyA_signal   hsp70 poly(A) (fragment): polyadenlyation signal from the Drosophila melanogaster hsp70Ab gene
   1241..1286    -  misc_feature   MCS (fragment): pUC18/19 multiple cloning site
   1296..2012    +  CDS            GFPuv: GFP variant optimized for excitation by UV light
   2325..2531    +  ncRNA          GlmZ SraJ: Accession: RF00083 - GlmZ RNA activator of glmS mRNA
   2583..2708    -  CDS            hemY (fragment): HEMY_ECOLI - Experimental evidence at protein level: Swiss-Prot protein existence level 1. Involved in a late step of protoheme IX synthesis. From Escherichia coli (strain K12).
   2697..2801    -  promoter       AmpR promoter: bla
   2914..2942    +  promoter       tet promoter: E. coli promoter for tetracycline efflux protein gene
   2990..4177    +  CDS            tetA: TCR3_ECOLX - Experimental evidence at protein level: Swiss-Prot protein existence level 1. Resistance to tetracycline by an active tetracycline efflux. This is an energy-dependent process that decreases the accumulation of the antibiotic in whole cells. This protein functions as a metal- tetracycline/H(+) antiporter. From Escherichia coli. This protein is used as a marker in many commonly used cloning vectors, such as pBR322 and pACYC184.
   4422..4802    -  CDS            YPB1_ECOLX: Protein predicted: Swiss-Prot protein existence level 4. From Escherichia coli.
   4819..5010    +  CDS            rop: Rop protein, which maintains plasmids at low copy number; rop
   5112..5252    +  misc_feature   bom: basis of mobility region from pBR322
   5438..364     -  rep_origin     ori (across the origin): high-copy-number ColE1/pMB1/pBR322/pUC origin of replication
