>Addgene plasmid #71655 | pSS9 | addgene full sequence | sequence record 257561 | Addgene NGS Result
ATCAATCTAAAGTATATATGAGTAAACTTGGTCTGACAGGCTTGGTTGAGAATACGCCGAAGTTAAAATC
AGCCCCTGGCTGGCAACGGCGTCGATATCTGGTGTAGGGTTACCCACCGCCACGCCGCCACCGTTAAAAC
CGACGTCCATCCAGCCCACATCGTCCAGCAAGAAAACAACCACATTCGGTTTCTTACCGGTTTTTTTCTC
AAGTTCTGCCAGCTTCTGCTGGGTTTCTTTATCCTGCGCCGGATGCTGCATTACTGGCATCATATTGTCG
GCAATAGTGGTCGCCGGTTTAACCAGATACTGGTTTGGGTGATCGTATCCGGCAAAGCCTTTGCGTGCGG
TGGCAGTTGACGGGGTATCTGCTGCGCTGGCCATGAGAGGAAGAGCGGCGGCGACAGCAACAACAAGACG
TTTGGGTGAAAACGAAAATTCCATGCAAAATGCTCCGGTTTCATGTCATCAAAATGATGACGTAATTAAG
CATTGATAATTGAGATCCCTCTCCCTGACAGGATGATTACATAAATAATAGTGACAAAAATAAATTATTT
ATTTATCCAGAAAATGAATTGGAAAATCAGGAGAGCGTTTTCAATCCTACCTCTGGCGCAGTTGATATGT
CAAACAGGTTTATCAAAAAGAGTATTGACTTAAAGTCTAACCTATAGGATACTTACAGCCAGGGAGACCA
CAACGGTTTCCCAAGAAGGAGATATACCATGACCATGATTACGCCAAGCTTGCATGCCTGCAGGTCGACT
CTAGAGGATCCCCGGGTACCGGTAGAAAAAATGAGTAAAGGAGAAGAACTTTTCACTGGAGTTGTCCCAA
TTCTTGTTGAATTAGATGGTGATGTTAATGGGCACAAATTTTCTGTCAGTGGAGAGGGTGAAGGTGATGC
AACATACGGAAAACTTACCCTTAAATTTATTTGCACTACTGGAAAACTACCTGTTCCATGGCCAACACTT
GTCACTACTTTCTCTTATGGTGTTCAATGCTTTTCCCGTTATCCGGATCATATGAAACGGCATGACTTTT
TCAAGAGTGCCATGCCCGAAGGTTATGTACAGGAACGCACTATATCTTTCAAAGATGACGGGAACTACAA
GACGCGTGCTGAAGTCAAGTTTGAAGGTGATACCCTTGTTAATCGTATCGAGTTAAAAGGTATTGATTTT
AAAGAAGATGGAAACATTCTCGGACACAAACTCGAGTACAACTATAACTCACACAATGTATACATCACGG
CAGACAAACAAAAGAATGGAATCAAAGCTAACTTCAAAATTCGCCACAACATTGAAGATGGATCCGTTCA
ACTAGCAGACCATTATCAACAAAATACTCCAATTGGCGATGGCCCTGTCCTTTTACCAGACAACCATTAC
CTGTCGACACAATCTGCCCTTTCGAAAGATCCCAACGAAAAGCGTGACCACATGGTCCTTCTTGAGTTTG
TAACTGCTGCTGGGATTACACATGGCATGGATGAGCTCTACAAATAATGAATTCCAACTGAGCGCCGGTC
GCTACCATTACCAACTTGTCTGGTGTCAAAAATAATAGGCCTACTAGTCGGCCGTACGGGCTTATTATAT
CGCGTTGATTATTGATGCTGTTTTTAGTTTTAACGGCAATTAATATATGTGTTATTAATTGAATGAATTT
TATCATTCATAATAAGTATGTGTAGGATCAAGCTCAGGTTAAATATTCACTCAGGAAGTTATTACTCAGG
AAGCAAAGAGGATTACAGAATTATCTCATAACAAGTGTTAAGGGATGTTATTTCCCGATTCTCTGTGGCA
TAATAAACGAGTAGATGCTCATTCCATCTCTTATGTTCGCCTTAGTGCCTCATAAACTCCGGAATGACGC
AGAGCCGTTTACGGTGCTTATCGTCCACTGACAGATGTCGCTTATGCCTCATCAGACACCATGGACACAA
CGTTGAGTGAAGCACCCACTTGTTGTCATACAGACCTGTTTTAACGCCTGCTCCGTAATAAGAGCAGGCG
TTTTTTTATGTATCAGGAAGGCCCCGGAGGTGCTTGCCTCCGGGTGAGAAGGAACTACTGTGGCGGGTTA
TTCTGCAACGTTAACATCAAACCGTCGCGACGCATAGCTGCAGCTTCTTCCGGCTTGTGCAGTCTGTCCA
GCGCGTCGGCAAGCCATGCGTAATCGTAGGCACTCTTCCTTTTTCAATATTATTGAAGCATTTATCAGGG
TTATTGTCTCATGAGCGGATACATATTTGAATGTATTTAGAAAAATAAACAAATAGGGGTTCCGCGCACA
TTTCCCCGAAAAGTGCCACCTGACGTCTAAGAAACCATTATTATCATGACATTAACCTATAAAAATAGGC
GTATCACGAGGCCCTTTCGTCTTCAAGAATTCTCATGTTTGACAGCTTATCATCGATAAGCTTTAATGCG
GTAGTTTATCACAGTTAAATTGCTAACGCAGTCAGGCACCGTGTATGAAATCTAACAATGCGCTCATCGT
CATCCTCGGCACCGTCACCCTGGATGCTGTAGGCATAGGCTTGGTTATGCCGGTACTGCCGGGCCTCTTG
CGGGATATCGTCCATTCCGACAGCATCGCCAGTCACTATGGCGTGCTGCTAGCGCTATATGCGTTGATGC
AATTTCTATGCGCACCCGTTCTCGGAGCACTGTCCGACCGCTTTGGCCGCCGCCCAGTCCTGCTCGCTTC
GCTACTTGGAGCCACTATCGACTACGCGATCATGGCGACCACACCCGTCCTGTGGATCCTCTACGCCGGA
CGCATCGTGGCCGGCATCACCGGCGCCACAGGTGCGGTTGCTGGCGCCTATATCGCCGACATCACCGATG
GGGAAGATCGGGCTCGCCACTTCGGGCTCATGAGCGCTTGTTTCGGCGTGGGTATGGTGGCAGGCCCCGT
GGCCGGGGGACTGTTGGGCGCCATCTCCTTGCATGCACCATTCCTTGCGGCGGCGGTGCTCAACGGCCTC
AACCTACTACTGGGCTGCTTCCTAATGCAGGAGTCGCATAAGGGAGAGCGTCGACCGATGCCCTTGAGAG
CCTTCAACCCAGTCAGCTCCTTCCGGTGGGCGCGGGGCATGACTATCGTCGCCGCACTTATGACTGTCTT
CTTTATCATGCAACTCGTAGGACAGGTGCCGGCAGCGCTCTGGGTCATTTTCGGCGAGGACCGCTTTCGC
TGGAGCGCGACGATGATCGGCCTGTCGCTTGCGGTATTCGGAATCTTGCACGCCCTCGCTCAAGCCTTCG
TCACTGGTCCCGCCACCAAACGTTTCGGCGAGAAGCAGGCCATTATCGCCGGCATGGCGGCCGACGCGCT
GGGCTACGTCTTGCTGGCGTTCGCGACGCGAGGCTGGATGGCCTTCCCCATTATGATTCTTCTCGCTTCC
GGCGGCATCGGGATGCCCGCGTTGCAGGCCATGCTGTCCAGGCAGGTAGATGACGACCATCAGGGACAGC
TTCAAGGATCGCTCGCGGCTCTTACCAGCCTAACTTCGATCATTGGACCGCTGATCGTCACGGCGATTTA
TGCCGCCTCGGCGAGCACATGGAACGGGTTGGCATGGATTGTAGGCGCCGCCCTATACCTTGTCTGCCTC
CCCGCGTTGCGTCGCGGTGCATGGAGCCGGGCCACCTCGACCTGAATGGAAGCCGGCGGCACCTCGCTAA
CGGATTCACCACTCCAAGAATTGGAGCCAATCAATTCTTGCGGAGAACTGTGAATGCGCAAACCAACCCT
TGGCAGAACATATCCATCGCGTCCGCCATCTCCAGCAGCCGCACGCGGCGCATCTCGGGCAGCGTTGGGT
CCTGGCCACGGGTGCGCATGATCGTGCTCCTGTCGTTGAGGACCCGGCTAGGCTGGCGGGGTTGCCTTAC
TGGTTAGCAGAATGAATCACCGATACGCGAGCGAACGTGAAGCGACTGCTGCTGCAAAACGTCTGCGACC
TGAGCAACAACATGAATGGTCTTCGGTTTCCGTGTTTCGTAAAGTCTGGAAACGCGGAAGTCAGCGCCCT
GCACCATTATGTTCCGGATCTGCATCGCAGGATGCTGCTGGCTACCCTGTGGAACACCTACATCTGTATT
AACGAAGCGCTGGCATTGACCCTGAGTGATTTTTCTCTGGTCCCGCCGCATCCATACCGCCAGTTGTTTA
CCCTCACAACGTTCCAGTAACCGGGCATGTTCATCATCAGTAACCCGTATCGTGAGCATCCTCTCTCGTT
TCATCGGTATCATTACCCCCATGAACAGAAATCCCCCTTACACGGAGGCATCAGTGACCAAACAGGAAAA
AACCGCCCTTAACATGGCCCGCTTTATCAGAAGCCAGACATTAACGCTTCTGGAGAAACTCAACGAGCTG
GACGCGGATGAACAGGCAGACATCTGTGAATCGCTTCACGACCACGCTGATGAGCTTTACCGCAGCTGCC
TCGCGCGTTTCGGTGATGACGGTGAAAACCTCTGACACATGCAGCTCCCGGAGACGGTCACAGCTTGTCT
GTAAGCGGATGCCGGGAGCAGACAAGCCCGTCAGGGCGCGTCAGCGGGTGTTGGCGGGTGTCGGGGCGCA
GCCATGACCCAGTCACGTAGCGATAGCGGAGTGTATACTGGCTTAACTATGCGGCATCAGAGCAGATTGT
ACTGAGAGTGCACCATATGCGGTGTGAAATACCGCACAGATGCGTAAGGAGAAAATACCGCATCAGGCGC
TCTTCCGCTTCCTCGCTCACTGACTCGCTGCGCTCGGTCGTTCGGCTGCGGCGAGCGGTATCAGCTCACT
CAAAGGCGGTAATACGGTTATCCACAGAATCAGGGGATAACGCAGGAAAGAACATGTGAGCAAAAGGCCA
GCAAAAGGCCAGGAACCGTAAAAAGGCCGCGTTGCTGGCGTTTTTCCATAGGCTCCGCCCCCCTGACGAG
CATCACAAAAATCGACGCTCAAGTCAGAGGTGGCGAAACCCGACAGGACTATAAAGATACCAGGCGTTTC
CCCCTGGAAGCTCCCTCGTGCGCTCTCCTGTTCCGACCCTGCCGCTTACCGGATACCTGTCCGCCTTTCT
CCCTTCGGGAAGCGTGGCGCTTTCTCATAGCTCACGCTGTAGGTATCTCAGTTCGGTGTAGGTCGTTCGC
TCCAAGCTGGGCTGTGTGCACGAACCCCCCGTTCAGCCCGACCGCTGCGCCTTATCCGGTAACTATCGTC
TTGAGTCCAACCCGGTAAGACACGACTTATCGCCACTGGCAGCAGCCACTGGTAACAGGATTAGCAGAGC
GAGGTATGTAGGCGGTGCTACAGAGTTCTTGAAGTGGTGGCCTAACTACGGCTACACTAGAAGGACAGTA
TTTGGTATCTGCGCTCTGCTGAAGCCAGTTACCTTCGGAAAAAGAGTTGGTAGCTCTTGATCCGGCAAAC
AAACCACCGCTGGTAGCGGTGGTTTTTTTGTTTGCAAGCAGCAGATTACGCGCAGAAAAAAAGGATCTCA
AGAAGATCCTTTGATCTTTTCTACGGGGTCTGACGCTCAGTGGAACGAAAACTCACGTTAAGGGATTTTG
GTCATGAGATTATCAAAAAGGATCTTCACCTAGATCCTTTTAAATTAAAAATGAAGTTTTAA
Features (pLannotate 1.2.2; 13 found; start..end, strand, type, name):
     34..444     -  CDS            aslA (fragment): ASLA_ECOLI - Also known as atsA From Escherichia coli (strain K12).
    546..564     +  polyA_signal   hsp70 poly(A) (fragment): polyadenlyation signal from the Drosophila melanogaster hsp70Ab gene
    746..791     -  misc_feature   MCS (fragment): pUC18/19 multiple cloning site
    801..1517    +  CDS            GFPuv: GFP variant optimized for excitation by UV light
   1830..2036    +  ncRNA          GlmZ SraJ: Accession: RF00083 - GlmZ RNA activator of glmS mRNA
   2088..2213    -  CDS            hemY (fragment): HEMY_ECOLI - Experimental evidence at protein level: Swiss-Prot protein existence level 1. Involved in a late step of protoheme IX synthesis. From Escherichia coli (strain K12).
   2202..2306    -  promoter       AmpR promoter: bla
   2419..2447    +  promoter       tet promoter: E. coli promoter for tetracycline efflux protein gene
   2495..3685    +  CDS            TcR: tetracycline efflux protein; tet; confers resistance to tetracycline
   3927..4307    -  CDS            YPB1_ECOLX: Protein predicted: Swiss-Prot protein existence level 4. From Escherichia coli.
   4324..4515    +  CDS            rop: Rop protein, which maintains plasmids at low copy number; rop
   4617..4757    +  misc_feature   bom: basis of mobility region from pBR322
   4943..5531    -  rep_origin     ori: high-copy-number ColE1/pMB1/pBR322/pUC origin of replication
