[The description below was written by a language model from this plasmid's Addgene catalogue record and pLannotate feature annotations shown in this document.]
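Description:
pSS9 is a pBR322-derived synthetic biology plasmid that serves as a donor template for one-step, markerless integration of DNA into the SS9 locus of the E. coli chromosome. It is maintained in E. coli through the pBR322/ColE1-type origin. The backbone retains the rop gene and the bom mobilisation region. The catalogue lists the plasmid as high copy, although Rop normally moderates copy number. Selection is by tetracycline, through the tet promoter and tetracycline efflux gene. Only the bla promoter is annotated from the ampicillin resistance cassette, with no AmpR coding sequence, which suggests the integration cassette occupies that part of the backbone.

The payload is a gfpuv reporter, a GFP variant optimised for UV excitation and derived from pGFPuv, recorded as being driven by the T7A1 promoter. The feature tables do not annotate this promoter. A fragment of the pUC multiple cloning site lies just upstream of the coding sequence. The cassette was assembled by Gibson cloning between two 600 bp homology arms matching SS9. The arms appear in the annotation as E. coli chromosomal fragments: part of aslA on one side, and the GlmZ small RNA plus part of hemY on the other. The short hsp70 poly(A) hit within this region is probably a spurious match.

The upstream arm carries a PAM mutation that prevents cleavage by the SS9 guide RNA. This implies a CRISPR-based scheme in which the unmodified chromosomal site is cut while the donor and correctly recombined genomes escape cleavage, so integrants can be recovered without a chromosomal marker. The GFPuv cassette gives a visual readout of integration. The two feature tables, from the depositor sequence and the repository's sequencing result, have the same length and feature content and differ only in their start coordinate.
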