Addgene plasmid #71655: pSS9
Purpose: Contains 600 bp homology arms to SS9 for one-step markerless genome integration in E. coli
Depositing lab: Ryan Gill. Depositing organization: University of Colorado, Boulder. Publication: Rapid and Efficient One-Step Metabolic Pathway Integration in E. coli. Bassalo MC, Garst AD, Halweg-Edwards AL, Grau WC, Domaille DW, Mutalik VK, Arkin AP, Gill RT. ACS Synth Biol. 2016 Apr 22. 10.1021/acssynbio.5b00187 PubMed 27072506.
Backbone
  Vector backbone: pBR322
  Backbone manufacturer: New England Biolabs
  Backbone size w/o insert (bp): 4751
  Total vector size (bp): 5662
  Modifications to backbone: Backbone has 600 bp homology arms for integration into SS9. The upstream (5') homology contains a PAM mutation to inactive SS9_gRNA cleavage.
  Vector type: Synthetic Biology
Growth in bacteria
  Bacterial resistance: Tetracycline, 10 μg/mL
  Growth temperature: 37°C
  Growth strain: DH5alpha
  Copy number: High Copy
Gene/Insert
  Gene/Insert name: gfpuv
  Species: Synthetic; Cloning vector pGFPuv
  Insert size (bp): 911
  GenBank ID: U62636.1
  Promoter: T7A1
  Cloning method: Gibson Cloning
  Sequencing primers: 5′ AGTGACAAAAATAAATTATTTATTTATCCAGAAAATGAATTGGAAAATC; 3′ CACATACTTATTATGAATGATAAAATTCATTCAATTAATAACAC
Terms and licenses: Academic/Nonprofit Terms; Industry Terms: Not Available to Industry
How to cite: pSS9 was a gift from Ryan Gill (Addgene plasmid # 71655 ; http://n2t.net/addgene:71655 ; RRID:Addgene_71655)
