>Addgene plasmid #71655 | pSS9 | depositor partial sequence | sequence record 129498 | SS9 upstream (5') homology arm
GCTTGGTTGAGAATACGCCGAAGTTAAAATCAGCCCCTGGCTGGCAACGGCGTCGATATCTGGTGTAGGG
TTACCCACCGCCACGCCGCCACCGTTAAAACCGACGTCCATCCAGCCCACATCGTCCAGCAAGAAAACAA
CCACATTCGGTTTCTTACCGGTTTTTTTCTCAAGTTCTGCCAGCTTCTGCTGGGTTTCTTTATCCTGCGC
CGGATGCTGCATTACTGGCATCATATTGTCGGCAATAGTGGTCGCCGGTTTAACCAGATACTGGTTTGGG
TGATCGTATCCGGCAAAGCCTTTGCGTGCGGTGGCAGTTGACGGGGTATCTGCTGCGCTGGCCATGAGAG
GAAGAGCGGCGGCGACAGCAACAACAAGACGTTTGGGTGAAAACGAAAATTCCATGCAAAATGCTCCGGT
TTCATGTCATCAAAATGATGACGTAATTAAGCATTGATAATTGAGATCCCTCTCCCTGACAGGATGATTA
CATAAATAATAGTGACAAAAATAAATTATTTATTTATCCAGAAAATGAATTGGAAAATCAGGAGAGCGTT
TTCAATCCTACCTCTGGCGCAGTTGATATGTCAAACAGGT
