>Addgene plasmid #71655 | pSS9 | depositor partial sequence | sequence record 129499 | SS9 downstream (3') homology arm
TTATTATATCGCGTTGATTATTGATGCTGTTTTTAGTTTTAACGGCAATTAATATATGTGTTATTAATTG
AATGAATTTTATCATTCATAATAAGTATGTGTAGGATCAAGCTCAGGTTAAATATTCACTCAGGAAGTTA
TTACTCAGGAAGCAAAGAGGATTACAGAATTATCTCATAACAAGTGTTAAGGGATGTTATTTCCCGATTC
TCTGTGGCATAATAAACGAGTAGATGCTCATTCCATCTCTTATGTTCGCCTTAGTGCCTCATAAACTCCG
GAATGACGCAGAGCCGTTTACGGTGCTTATCGTCCACTGACAGATGTCGCTTATGCCTCATCAGACACCA
TGGACACAACGTTGAGTGAAGCACCCACTTGTTGTCATACAGACCTGTTTTAACGCCTGCTCCGTAATAA
GAGCAGGCGTTTTTTTATGTATCAGGAAGGCCCCGGAGGTGCTTGCCTCCGGGTGAGAAGGAACTACTGT
GGCGGGTTATTCTGCAACGTTAACATCAAACCGTCGCGACGCATAGCTGCAGCTTCTTCCGGCTTGTGCA
GTCTGTCCAGCGCGTCGGCAAGCCATGCGTAATCGTAGGC
