>Addgene plasmid #71655 | pSS9 | addgene partial sequence | sequence record 134130 | GFP-F 5'-GGTCCTTCTTGAGTTTGTAAC-3'
ATAATGAATTCCAACTGAGCGCCGGTCGCTACCATTACCAACTTGTCTGGTGTCAAAAATAATAGGCCTA
CTAGTCGGCCGTACGGGCTTATTATATCGCGTTGATTATTGATGCTGTTTTTAGTTTTAACGGCAATTAA
TATATGTGTTATTAATTGAATGAATTTTATCATTCATAATAAGTATGTGTAGGATCAAGCTCAGGTTAAA
TATTCACTCAGGAAGTTATTACTCAGGAAGCAAAGAGGATTACAGAATTATCTCATAACAAGTGTTAAGG
GATGTTATTTCCCGATTCTCTGTGGCATAATAAACGAGTAGATGCTCATTCCATCTCTTATGTTCGCCTT
AGTGCCTCATAAACTCCGGAATGACGCAGAGCCGTTTACGGTGCTTATCGTCCACTGACAGATGTCGCTT
ATGCCTCATCAGACACCATGGACACAACGTTGAGTGAAGCACCCACTTGTTGTCATACAGACCTGTTTTA
ACGCCTGCTCCGTAATAAGAGCAGGCGTTTTTTTATGTATCAGGAAGGCCCCGGAGGTGCTTGCCTCCGG
GTGAGAAGGAACTACTGTGGCGGGTTATTCTGCAACGTTAACATCAAACCGTCGCGACGCATAGCTGCAG
CTTCTTCCGGCTTGTGCAGTCTGTCCAGCGCGTCGGCAAGCCATGCGTAATCGTAGGCACTCTTCCTTTT
TCAATATTATTGAAGCATTTATCAGGGTTATTGTCTCATGAGCGGATACATATTTGAATGTATTTAGAAA
AATAAACAAATAGGGGTTCCGCGCACATTTCCCCGAAAAGTGCCACCTGACGTCTAAGAAACCATTATTA
TCATGACATTAACCTATAAA
