>Addgene plasmid #71655 | pSS9 | addgene partial sequence | sequence record 135456 | GFP-R 5'-CCATCTAATTCAACAAGAATTGGGACAAC-3'
CCTTTACTCATTTTTTCTACCGGTACCCGGGGATCCTCTAGAGTCGACCTGCAGGCATGCAAGCTTGGCG
TAATCATGGTCATGGTATATCTCCTTCTTGGGAAACCGTTGTGGTCTCCCTGGCTGTAAGTATCCTATAG
GTTAGACTTTAAGTCAATACTCTTTTTGATAAACCTGTTTGACATATCAACTGCGCCAGAGGTAGGATTG
AAAACGCTCTCCTGATTTTCCAATTCATTTTCTGGATAAATAAATAATTTATTTTTGTCACTATTATTTA
TGTAATCATCCTGTCAGGGAGAGGGATCTCAATTATCAATGCTTAATTACGTCATCATTTTGATGACATG
AAACCGGAGCATTTTGCATGGAATTTTCGTTTTCACCCAAACGTCTTGTTGTTGCTGTCGCCGCCGCTCT
TCCTCTCATGGCCAGCGCAGCAGATACCCCGTCAACTGCCACCGCACGCAAAGGCTTTGCCGGATACGAT
CACCCAAACCAGTATCTGGTTAAACCGGCGACCACTATTG
