>Addgene plasmid #71655 | pSS9 | addgene partial sequence | sequence record 135458 | pAE03_1 5'-GTTACAAACTCAAGAAGGACC-3'
AAGGGCAGATTGTGTCGACAGGTAATGGTTGTCTGGTAAAAGGACAGGGCCATCGCCAATTGGAGTATTT
TGTTGATAATGGTCTGCTAGTTGAACGGATCCATCTTCAATGTTGTGGCGAATTTTGAAGTTAGCTTTGA
TTCCATTCTTTTGTTTGTCTGCCGTGATGTATACATTGTGTGAGTTATAGTTGTACTCGAGTTTGTGTCC
GAGAATGTTTCCATCTTCTTTAAAATCAATACCTTTTAACTCGATACGATTAACAAGGGTATCACCTTCA
AACTTGACTTCAGCACGCGTCTTGTAGTTCCCGTCATCTTTGAAAGATATAGTGCGTTCCTGTACATAAC
CTTCGGGCATGGCACTCTTGAAAAAGTCATGCCGTTTCATATGATCCGGATAACGGGAAAAGCATTGAAC
ACCATAAGAGAAAGTAGTGACAAGTGTTGGCCATGGAACAGGTAGTTTTCCAGTAGTGCAAATAAATTTA
AGGGTAAGTTTTCCGTATGTTGCATCACCTTCACCCTCTCCACTGACAGAAAATTTGTGCCCATTAACAT
CACCATCTAATTCAACAAGAATTGGGACAACTCCAGTGAAAAGTTCTTCTCCTTTACTCATTTTTTCTAC
CGGTACCCGGGGATCCTCTAGAGTCGACCTGCAGGCATGCAAGCTTGGCGTAATCATGGTCATGGTATAT
CTCCTTCTTGGGAAACCGTTGTGGTCTCCCTGGCTGTAAGTATCCTATAGGTTAGACTTTAAGTCAATAC
TCTTTTTGATAAACCTGTTTGACATATCAA
